Addgene plasmid #75719: FGR gRNA (BRDN0001146726)
Purpose: 3rd generation lentiviral gRNA plasmid targeting human FGR
Depositing lab: John Doench & David Root. Depositing organization: Broad Institute. Publication: Optimized sgRNA design to maximize activity and minimize off-target effects of CRISPR-Cas9. Doench JG, Fusi N, Sullender M, Hegde M, Vaimberg EW, Donovan KF, Smith I, Tothova Z, Wilen C, Orchard R, Virgin HW, Listgarten J, Root DE. Nat Biotechnol. 2016 Jan 18. doi: 10.1038/nbt.3437. PubMed 26780180.
Backbone
  Vector backbone: lentiGuide-Puro
  Backbone manufacturer: Zhang Lab (Addgene plasmid # 52963)
  Vector type: Mammalian Expression, Lentiviral, CRISPR
  Selectable markers: Puromycin
Growth in bacteria
  Bacterial resistance: Ampicillin, 100 μg/mL
  Growth temperature: 37°C
  Growth strain: DH5alpha
  Copy number: High Copy
Gene/Insert
  Gene/Insert name: FGR (alt names: FGR; NM_001042729.1)
  gRNA/shRNA sequence: GTGACCGAGTTCATGTGTCA
  Species: H. sapiens (human)
  Entrez Gene: FGR (a.k.a. SRC2, c-fgr, c-src2, p55-Fgr, p55c-fgr, p58-Fgr, p58c-fgr)
  Promoter: hU6
  Cloning method: Unknown
  Sequencing primers: 5′ U6-F; 3′ pS2-R
Terms and licenses: Academic/Nonprofit Terms; Industry Terms: Not Available to Industry
Depositor comments: The gRNA was designed to target the following Genbank reference sequence(s): NM_001042729.1,NM_001042747.1,NM_005248.2. Note that this plasmid does NOT contain Cas9. It should be used in conjunction with lentiCas9-Blast (Addgene #52962) or otherwise with cell lines already expressing Cas9. Browse the full kinome gRNA library at http://www.addgene.org/pooled-library/broadgpp-human-kinome/ or visit http://www.broadinstitute.org/rnai/public/ for detailed protocols and information.
How to cite: FGR gRNA (BRDN0001146726) was a gift from John Doench & David Root (Addgene plasmid # 75719 ; http://n2t.net/addgene:75719 ; RRID:Addgene_75719)
