[The description below was written by a language model from this plasmid's Addgene catalogue record and pLannotate feature annotations shown in this document.]
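Description:
FGR gRNA (BRDN0001146726) is a third-generation lentiviral guide RNA plasmid built on the lentiGuide-Puro backbone and designed to target human FGR, a Src-family tyrosine kinase gene. It belongs to a human kinome gRNA collection. In bacteria it is maintained as a high-copy plasmid through a ColE1/pUC-type origin and selected with ampicillin via the β-lactamase gene. The annotated 8.3 kb sequence also shows an f1 origin, an SV40 origin and poly(A) signal, and leftover lac, T7 and T3 cloning-vector elements outside the viral cassette.

The transfer cassette begins with an RSV promoter fused to a truncated HIV-1 5' LTR, which drives Tat-independent production of the viral genome in packaging cells. This is followed by the Ψ packaging signal with a partial gag sequence and the Rev response element for nuclear export of the genomic RNA. A human U6 RNA polymerase III promoter then expresses the FGR-specific spacer joined to the Streptococcus pyogenes Cas9 guide scaffold, with a cPPT/CTS element just downstream to aid nuclear import of the reverse-transcribed genome. Next, the EF-1α core promoter with its intron A drives puromycin N-acetyltransferase, allowing selection of transduced mammalian cells, and a WPRE enhances transcript expression. The cassette ends in a ΔU3 self-inactivating 3' LTR.

The plasmid carries no Cas9, so it must be used with a separate Cas9 vector or in cells already expressing Cas9. Its typical use is CRISPR knockout of FGR. The guide was designed against three FGR reference transcripts.
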