Features (pLannotate 1.2.2; 29 found; start..end, strand, type, name):
     14..80      +  CDS            small t antigen (fragment): SV40 (simian virus 40) small t antigen
    106..317     +  promoter       EF-1α core promoter: core promoter for human elongation factor EF-1α
    318..1256    +  intron         EF-1α intron A: intron upstream of the start codon of human EF-1α
   1278..1877    +  CDS            PuroR (fragment): puromycin N-acetyltransferase; pac from Streptomyces; confers resistance to puromycin
   1893..2481    +  misc_feature   WPRE: woodchuck hepatitis virus posttranscriptional regulatory element
   2532..2551    +  misc_feature   cPPT/CTS (fragment): central polypurine tract and central termination sequence of HIV-1
   2553..2786    +  LTR            3' LTR (ΔU3): self-inactivating 3' long terminal repeat (LTR) from HIV-1
   2864..2985    +  polyA_signal   SV40 poly(A) signal: SV40 polyadenylation signal
   3025..3160    +  rep_origin     SV40 ori: SV40 origin of replication
   3181..3199    -  promoter       T7 promoter: promoter for bacteriophage T7 RNA polymerase
   3207..3362    +  CDS            lacZα (fragment): LacZα fragment of β-galactosidase; lacZ fragment
   3367..3795    +  rep_origin     f1 ori (sequence partly withheld): f1 bacteriophage origin of replication; arrow indicates direction of (+) strand synthesis
   3848..3952    +  promoter       AmpR promoter: bla
   3953..4813    +  CDS            AmpR: β-lactamase; bla; confers resistance to ampicillin, carbenicillin, and related antibiotics
   4984..5572    +  rep_origin     ori: high-copy-number ColE1/pMB1/pBR322/pUC origin of replication
   5755..5847    +  CDS            lacI (fragment): lac repressor; lacI; The lac repressor binds to the lac operator to inhibit transcription in E. coli. This inhibition can be relieved by adding lactose or isopropyl-β-D-thiogalactopyranoside (IPTG).
   5860..5881    +  protein_bind   CAP binding site: CAP binding activates transcription in the presence of cAMP. E. coli catabolite activator protein
   5896..5926    +  promoter       lac promoter: promoter for the E. coli lac operon
   5934..5950    +  protein_bind   lac operator: The lac repressor binds to the lac operator to inhibit transcription in E. coli. This inhibition can be relieved by adding lactose or isopropyl-β-D-thiogalactopyranoside (IPTG). lac repressor encoded by lacI
   5995..6013    +  promoter       T3 promoter: promoter for bacteriophage T3 RNA polymerase
   6041..6267    +  promoter       RSV promoter: Rous sarcoma virus enhancer/promoter
   6268..6448    +  LTR            5' LTR (truncated): truncated 5' long terminal repeat (LTR) from HIV-1
   6495..6620    +  misc_feature   HIV-1 Ψ: packaging signal of human immunodeficiency virus type 1
   6604..6967    +  CDS            HIV-1 gag (fragment): gag protein from human immunodeficiency virus 1; gag
   7113..7346    +  misc_feature   RRE: The Rev response element (RRE) of HIV-1 allows for Rev-dependent mRNA export from the nucleus to the cytoplasm.
   7723..7749    +  CDS            Rev (fragment): human immunodeficiency virus 1 (HIV-1) Rev protein; rev; enhances nuclear export of unspliced and incompletely spliced viral mRNAs
   7753..7993    +  promoter       U6 promoter: RNA polymerase III promoter for human U6 snRNA
   8023..8098    +  misc_RNA       gRNA scaffold: guide RNA scaffold for the Streptococcus pyogenes CRISPR/Cas9 system
   8154..8271    +  misc_feature   cPPT/CTS: central polypurine tract and central termination sequence of HIV-1
>Addgene plasmid #75719 | FGR gRNA (BRDN0001146726) | addgene full sequence | sequence record 184432 | Addgene Assembled Sequence
CCCGGGTGCAAAGATGGATAAAGTTTTAAACAGAGAGGAATCTTTGCAGCTAATGGACCTTCTAGGTCTT
GAAAGGAGTGGGAATTGGCTCCGGTGCCCGTCAGTGGGCAGAGCGCACATCGCCCACAGTCCCCGAGAAG
TTGGGGGGAGGGGTCGGCAATTGATCCGGTGCCTAGAGAAGGTGGCGCGGGGTAAACTGGGAAAGTGATG
TCGTGTACTGGCTCCGCCTTTTTCCCGAGGGTGGGGGAGAACCGTATATAAGTGCAGTAGTCGCCGTGAA
CGTTCTTTTTCGCAACGGGTTTGCCGCCAGAACACAGGTAAGTGCCGTGTGTGGTTCCCGCGGGCCTGGC
CTCTTTACGGGTTATGGCCCTTGCGTGCCTTGAATTACTTCCACCTGGCTGCAGTACGTGATTCTTGATC
CCGAGCTTCGGGTTGGAAGTGGGTGGGAGAGTTCGAGGCCTTGCGCTTAAGGAGCCCCTTCGCCTCGTGC
TTGAGTTGAGGCCTGGCCTGGGCGCTGGGGCCGCCGCGTGCGAATCTGGTGGCACCTTCGCGCCTGTCTC
GCTGCTTTCGATAAGTCTCTAGCCATTTAAAATTTTTGATGACCTGCTGCGACGCTTTTTTTCTGGCAAG
ATAGTCTTGTAAATGCGGGCCAAGATCTGCACACTGGTATTTCGGTTTTTGGGGCCGCGGGCGGCGACGG
GGCCCGTGCGTCCCAGCGCACATGTTCGGCGAGGCGGGGCCTGCGAGCGCGGCCACCGAGAATCGGACGG
GGGTAGTCTCAAGCTGGCCGGCCTGCTCTGGTGCCTGGCCTCGCGCCGCCGTGTATCGCCCCGCCCTGGG
CGGCAAGGCTGGCCCGGTCGGCACCAGTTGCGTGAGCGGAAAGATGGCCGCTTCCCGGCCCTGCTGCAGG
GAGCTCAAAATGGAGGACGCGGCGCTCGGGAGAGCGGGCGGGTGAGTCACCCACACAAAGGAAAAGGGCC
TTTCCGTCCTCAGCCGTCGCTTCATGTGACTCCACGGAGTACCGGGCGCCGTCCAGGCACCTCGATTAGT
TCTCGAGCTTTTGGAGTACGTCGTCTTTAGGTTGGGGGGAGGGGTTTTATGCGATGGAGTTTCCCCACAC
TGAGTGGGTGGAGACTGAAGTTAGGCCAGCTTGGCACTTGATGTAATTCTCCTTGGAATTTGCCCTTTTT
GAGTTTGGATCTTGGTTCATTCTCAAGCCTCAGACAGTGGTTCAAAGTTTTTTTCTTCCATTTCAGGTGT
CGTGACGTACGGCCACCATGACCGAGTACAAGCCCACGGTGCGCCTCGCCACCCGCGACGACGTCCCCAG
GGCCGTACGCACCCTCGCCGCCGCGTTCGCCGACTACCCCGCCACGCGCCACACCGTCGATCCGGACCGC
CACATCGAGCGGGTCACCGAGCTGCAAGAACTCTTCCTCACGCGCGTCGGGCTCGACATCGGCAAGGTGT
GGGTCGCGGACGACGGCGCCGCCGTGGCGGTCTGGACCACGCCGGAGAGCGTCGAAGCGGGGGCGGTGTT
CGCCGAGATCGGCCCGCGCATGGCCGAGTTGAGCGGTTCCCGGCTGGCCGCGCAGCAACAGATGGAAGGC
CTCCTGGCGCCGCACCGGCCCAAGGAGCCCGCGTGGTTCCTGGCCACCGTCGGAGTCTCGCCCGACCACC
AGGGCAAGGGTCTGGGCAGCGCCGTCGTGCTCCCCGGAGTGGAGGCGGCCGAGCGCGCCGGGGTGCCCGC
CTTCCTGGAGACCTCCGCGCCCCGCAACCTCCCCTTCTACGAGCGGCTCGGCTTCACCGTCACCGCCGAC
GTCGAGGTGCCCGAAGGACCGCGCACCTGGTGCATGACCCGCAAGCCCGGTGCCTGAACGCGTTAAGTCG
ACAATCAACCTCTGGATTACAAAATTTGTGAAAGATTGACTGGTATTCTTAACTATGTTGCTCCTTTTAC
GCTATGTGGATACGCTGCTTTAATGCCTTTGTATCATGCTATTGCTTCCCGTATGGCTTTCATTTTCTCC
TCCTTGTATAAATCCTGGTTGCTGTCTCTTTATGAGGAGTTGTGGCCCGTTGTCAGGCAACGTGGCGTGG
TGTGCACTGTGTTTGCTGACGCAACCCCCACTGGTTGGGGCATTGCCACCACCTGTCAGCTCCTTTCCGG
GACTTTCGCTTTCCCCCTCCCTATTGCCACGGCGGAACTCATCGCCGCCTGCCTTGCCCGCTGCTGGACA
GGGGCTCGGCTGTTGGGCACTGACAATTCCGTGGTGTTGTCGGGGAAATCATCGTCCTTTCCTTGGCTGC
TCGCCTGTGTTGCCACCTGGATTCTGCGCGGGACGTCCTTCTGCTACGTCCCTTCGGCCCTCAATCCAGC
GGACCTTCCTTCCCGCGGCCTGCTGCCGGCTCTGCGGCCTCTTCCGCGTCTTCGCCTTCGCCCTCAGACG
AGTCGGATCTCCCTTTGGGCCGCCTCCCCGCGTCGACTTTAAGACCAATGACTTACAAGGCAGCTGTAGA
TCTTAGCCACTTTTTAAAAGAAAAGGGGGGACTGGAAGGGCTAATTCACTCCCAACGAAGACAAGATCTG
CTTTTTGCTTGTACTGGGTCTCTCTGGTTAGACCAGATCTGAGCCTGGGAGCTCTCTGGCTAACTAGGGA
ACCCACTGCTTAAGCCTCAATAAAGCTTGCCTTGAGTGCTTCAAGTAGTGTGTGCCCGTCTGTTGTGTGA
CTCTGGTAACTAGAGATCCCTCAGACCCTTTTAGTCAGTGTGGAAAATCTCTAGCAGTACGTATAGTAGT
TCATGTCATCTTATTATTCAGTATTTATAACTTGCAAAGAAATGAATATCAGAGAGTGAGAGGAACTTGT
TTATTGCAGCTTATAATGGTTACAAATAAAGCAATAGCATCACAAATTTCACAAATAAAGCATTTTTTTC
ACTGCATTCTAGTTGTGGTTTGTCCAAACTCATCAATGTATCTTATCATGTCTGGCTCTAGCTATCCCGC
CCCTAACTCCGCCCATCCCGCCCCTAACTCCGCCCAGTTCCGCCCATTCTCCGCCCCATGGCTGACTAAT
TTTTTTTATTTATGCAGAGGCCGAGGCCGCCTCGGCCTCTGAGCTATTCCAGAAGTAGTGAGGAGGCTTT
TTTGGAGGCCTAGGGACGTACCCAATTCGCCCTATAGTGAGTCGTATTACGCGCGCTCACTGGCCGTCGT
TTTACAACGTCGTGACTGGGAAAACCCTGGCGTTACCCAACTTAATCGCCTTGCAGCACATCCCCCTTTC
GCCAGCTGGCGTAATAGCGAAGAGGCCCGCACCGATCGCCCTTCCCAACAGTTGCGCAGCCTGAATGGCG
AATGGG
[124 nt withheld, positions 3367-3490]
C
[91 nt withheld, positions 3492-3582]
A
[49 nt withheld, positions 3584-3632]
CCTTTGACGTTGGAGTCCACGTTCTTT
[37 nt withheld, positions 3660-3696]
ACCCTATCTCGGTCTATTCTTTTGATTTATAAGGGATTTTGCCGATTTCGGCCTATTGGTTAAAAAATGA
GCTGATTTAACAAAAATTTAACGCGAATTTTAACAAAATATTAACGCTTACAATTTAGGTGGCACTTTTC
GGGGAAATGTGCGCGGAACCCCTATTTGTTTATTTTTCTAAATACATTCAAATATGTATCCGCTCATGAG
ACAATAACCCTGATAAATGCTTCAATAATATTGAAAAAGGAAGAGTATGAGTATTCAACATTTCCGTGTC
GCCCTTATTCCCTTTTTTGCGGCATTTTGCCTTCCTGTTTTTGCTCACCCAGAAACGCTGGTGAAAGTAA
AAGATGCTGAAGATCAGTTGGGTGCACGAGTGGGTTACATCGAACTGGATCTCAACAGCGGTAAGATCCT
TGAGAGTTTTCGCCCCGAAGAACGTTTTCCAATGATGAGCACTTTTAAAGTTCTGCTATGTGGCGCGGTA
TTATCCCGTATTGACGCCGGGCAAGAGCAACTCGGTCGCCGCATACACTATTCTCAGAATGACTTGGTTG
AGTACTCACCAGTCACAGAAAAGCATCTTACGGATGGCATGACAGTAAGAGAATTATGCAGTGCTGCCAT
AACCATGAGTGATAACACTGCGGCCAACTTACTTCTGACAACGATCGGAGGACCGAAGGAGCTAACCGCT
TTTTTGCACAACATGGGGGATCATGTAACTCGCCTTGATCGTTGGGAACCGGAGCTGAATGAAGCCATAC
CAAACGACGAGCGTGACACCACGATGCCTGTAGCAATGGCAACAACGTTGCGCAAACTATTAACTGGCGA
ACTACTTACTCTAGCTTCCCGGCAACAATTAATAGACTGGATGGAGGCGGATAAAGTTGCAGGACCACTT
CTGCGCTCGGCCCTTCCGGCTGGCTGGTTTATTGCTGATAAATCTGGAGCCGGTGAGCGTGGGTCTCGCG
GTATCATTGCAGCACTGGGGCCAGATGGTAAGCCCTCCCGTATCGTAGTTATCTACACGACGGGGAGTCA
GGCAACTATGGATGAACGAAATAGACAGATCGCTGAGATAGGTGCCTCACTGATTAAGCATTGGTAACTG
TCAGACCAAGTTTACTCATATATACTTTAGATTGATTTAAAACTTCATTTTTAATTTAAAAGGATCTAGG
TGAAGATCCTTTTTGATAATCTCATGACCAAAATCCCTTAACGTGAGTTTTCGTTCCACTGAGCGTCAGA
CCCCGTAGAAAAGATCAAAGGATCTTCTTGAGATCCTTTTTTTCTGCGCGTAATCTGCTGCTTGCAAACA
AAAAAACCACCGCTACCAGCGGTGGTTTGTTTGCCGGATCAAGAGCTACCAACTCTTTTTCCGAAGGTAA
CTGGCTTCAGCAGAGCGCAGATACCAAATACTGTTCTTCTAGTGTAGCCGTAGTTAGGCCACCACTTCAA
GAACTCTGTAGCACCGCCTACATACCTCGCTCTGCTAATCCTGTTACCAGTGGCTGCTGCCAGTGGCGAT
AAGTCGTGTCTTACCGGGTTGGACTCAAGACGATAGTTACCGGATAAGGCGCAGCGGTCGGGCTGAACGG
GGGGTTCGTGCACACAGCCCAGCTTGGAGCGAACGACCTACACCGAACTGAGATACCTACAGCGTGAGCT
ATGAGAAAGCGCCACGCTTCCCGAAGGGAGAAAGGCGGACAGGTATCCGGTAAGCGGCAGGGTCGGAACA
GGAGAGCGCACGAGGGAGCTTCCAGGGGGAAACGCCTGGTATCTTTATAGTCCTGTCGGGTTTCGCCACC
TCTGACTTGAGCGTCGATTTTTGTGATGCTCGTCAGGGGGGCGGAGCCTATGGAAAAACGCCAGCAACGC
GGCCTTTTTACGGTTCCTGGCCTTTTGCTGGCCTTTTGCTCACATGTTCTTTCCTGCGTTATCCCCTGAT
TCTGTGGATAACCGTATTACCGCCTTTGAGTGAGCTGATACCGCTCGCCGCAGCCGAACGACCGAGCGCA
GCGAGTCAGTGAGCGAGGAAGCGGAAGAGCGCCCAATACGCAAACCGCCTCTCCCCGCGCGTTGGCCGAT
TCATTAATGCAGCTGGCACGACAGGTTTCCCGACTGGAAAGCGGGCAGTGAGCGCAACGCAATTAATGTG
AGTTAGCTCACTCATTAGGCACCCCAGGCTTTACACTTTATGCTTCCGGCTCGTATGTTGTGTGGAATTG
TGAGCGGATAACAATTTCACACAGGAAACAGCTATGACCATGATTACGCCAAGCGCGCAATTAACCCTCA
CTAAAGGGAACAAAAGCTGGAGCTGCAAGCTTAATGTAGTCTTATGCAATACTCTTGTAGTCTTGCAACA
TGGTAACGATGAGTTAGCAACATGCCTTACAAGGAGAGAAAAAGCACCGTGCATGCCGATTGGTGGAAGT
AAGGTGGTACGATCGTGCCTTATTAGGAAGGCAACAGACGGGTCTGACATGGATTGGACGAACCACTGAA
TTGCCGCATTGCAGAGATATTGTATTTAAGTGCCTAGCTCGATACATAAACGGGTCTCTCTGGTTAGACC
AGATCTGAGCCTGGGAGCTCTCTGGCTAACTAGGGAACCCACTGCTTAAGCCTCAATAAAGCTTGCCTTG
AGTGCTTCAAGTAGTGTGTGCCCGTCTGTTGTGTGACTCTGGTAACTAGAGATCCCTCAGACCCTTTTAG
TCAGTGTGGAAAATCTCTAGCAGTGGCGCCCGAACAGGGACTTGAAAGCGAAAGGGAAACCAGAGGAGCT
CTCTCGACGCAGGACTCGGCTTGCTGAAGCGCGCACGGCAAGAGGCGAGGGGCGGCGACTGGTGAGTACG
CCAAAAATTTTGACTAGCGGAGGCTAGAAGGAGAGAGATGGGTGCGAGAGCGTCAGTATTAAGCGGGGGA
GAATTAGATCGCGATGGGAAAAAATTCGGTTAAGGCCAGGGGGAAAGAAAAAATATAAATTAAAACATAT
AGTATGGGCAAGCAGGGAGCTAGAACGATTCGCAGTTAATCCTGGCCTGTTAGAAACATCAGAAGGCTGT
AGACAAATACTGGGACAGCTACAACCATCCCTTCAGACAGGATCAGAAGAACTTAGATCATTATATAATA
CAGTAGCAACCCTCTATTGTGTGCATCAAAGGATAGAGATAAAAGACACCAAGGAAGCTTTAGACAAGAT
AGAGGAAGAGCAAAACAAAAGTAAGACCACCGCACAGCAAGCGGCCGCTGATCTTCAGACCTGGAGGAGG
AGATATGAGGGACAATTGGAGAAGTGAATTATATAAATATAAAGTAGTAAAAATTGAACCATTAGGAGTA
GCACCCACCAAGGCAAAGAGAAGAGTGGTGCAGAGAGAAAAAAGAGCAGTGGGAATAGGAGCTTTGTTCC
TTGGGTTCTTGGGAGCAGCAGGAAGCACTATGGGCGCAGCGTCAATGACGCTGACGGTACAGGCCAGACA
ATTATTGTCTGGTATAGTGCAGCAGCAGAACAATTTGCTGAGGGCTATTGAGGCGCAACAGCATCTGTTG
CAACTCACAGTCTGGGGCATCAAGCAGCTCCAGGCAAGAATCCTGGCTGTGGAAAGATACCTAAAGGATC
AACAGCTCCTGGGGATTTGGGGTTGCTCTGGAAAACTCATTTGCACCACTGCTGTGCCTTGGAATGCTAG
TTGGAGTAATAAATCTCTGGAACAGATTTGGAATCACACGACCTGGATGGAGTGGGACAGAGAAATTAAC
AATTACACAAGCTTAATACACTCCTTAATTGAAGAATCGCAAAACCAGCAAGAAAAGAATGAACAAGAAT
TATTGGAATTAGATAAATGGGCAAGTTTGTGGAATTGGTTTAACATAACAAATTGGCTGTGGTATATAAA
ATTATTCATAATGATAGTAGGAGGCTTGGTAGGTTTAAGAATAGTTTTTGCTGTACTTTCTATAGTGAAT
AGAGTTAGGCAGGGATATTCACCATTATCGTTTCAGACCCACCTCCCAACCCCGAGGGGACCCAGAGAGG
GCCTATTTCCCATGATTCCTTCATATTTGCATATACGATACAAGGCTGTTAGAGAGATAATTAGAATTAA
TTTGACTGTAAACACAAAGATATTAGTACAAAATACGTGACGTAGAAAGTAATAATTTCTTGGGTAGTTT
GCAGTTTTAAAATTATGTTTTAAAATGGACTATCATATGCTTACCGTAACTTGAAAGTATTTCGATTTCT
TGGCTTTATATATCTTGTGGAAAGGACGAAACACCGGTGACCGAGTTCATGTGTCAGTTTTAGAGCTAGA
AATAGCAAGTTAAAATAAGGCTAGTCCGTTATCAACTTGAAAAAGTGGCACCGAGTCGGTGCTTTTTTAA
GCTTGGCGTAACTAGATCTTGAGACAAATGGCAGTATTCATCCACAATTTTAAAAGAAAAGGGGGGATTG
GGGGGTACAGTGCAGGGGAAAGAATAGTAGACATAATAGCAACAGACATACAAACTAAAGAATTACAAAA
ACAAATTACAAAAATTCAAAATTTTCGGGTTTATTACAGGGACAGCAGAGATCCACTTTGGCGCCGGCTC
GAGGGGG
