>Addgene plasmid #75719 | FGR gRNA (BRDN0001146726) | depositor partial sequence | sequence record 143179 | Target Sequence
GTGACCGAGTTCATGTGTCA
