>Addgene plasmid #75719 | FGR gRNA (BRDN0001146726) | addgene partial sequence | sequence record 184431 | hU6-F
ACGTGACGTAGAAAGTAATAATTTCTTGGGTAGTTTGCAGTTTTAAAATTATGTTTTAAAATGGACTATC
ATATGCTTACCGTAACTTGAAAGTATTTCGATTTCTTGGCTTTATATATCTTGTGGAAAGGACGAAACAC
CGGTGACCGAGTTCATGTGTCAGTTTTAGAGCTAGAAATAGCAAGTTAAAATAAGGCTAGTCCGTTATCA
ACTTGAAAAAGTGGCACCGAGTCGGTGCTTTTTTAAGCTTGGCGTAACTAGATCTTGAGACAAATGGCAG
TATTCATCCACAATTTTAAAAGAAAAGGGGGGATTGGGGGGTACAGTGCAGGGGAAAGAATAGTAGACAT
AATAGCAACAGACATACAAACTAAAGAATTACAAAAACAAATTACAAAAATTCAAAATTTTCGGGTTTAT
TACAGGGACAGCAGAGATCCACTTTGGCGCCGGCTCGAGGGGGCCCGGGTGCAAAGATGGATAAAGTTTT
AAACAGAGAGGAATCTTTGCAGCTAATGGACCTTCTAGGTCTTGAAAGGAGTGGGAATTGGCTCCGGTGC
CCGTCAGTGG
